>Addgene plasmid #15721 | pRetroSuper-GFP TIF1gamma | addgene partial sequence | sequence record 22218 | H1 5'-tcgctatgtgttctgggaaa-3'
GATCCCCGAAGATGTCTCAGAGTCTGTTCAAGAGACAGACTCTGAGACATCTTCTTTTTGGAAAAGCTTA
TCGATACCGTCGACCTCGAGAGATCTAATTCCGGCGCCTAGAGAAGGAGTGAGGGCTGGATAAAGGGAGG
ATCGAGGCGGGGTCGAACGAGGAGGTTCAAGGGGGAGAGACGGGGCGGATGGAGGAAGAGGAGGCGGAGG
CTTAGGGTGTACAAAGGGCTTGACCCAGGGAGGGGGGTCAAAAGCCAAGGCTTCCCAGGTCACGATGTAG
GGGACCTGGTCTGGGTGTCCATGCGGGCCAGGTGAAAAGACCTTGATCTTAACCTGGGTGATGAGGTCTC
GGTTAAAGGTGCCGTCTCGCGGCCATCCGACGTTAAAGGTTGGCCATTCTGCAGAGCAGAAGGTAACCCA
ACGTCTCTTCTTGACATCTACCGACTGGTTGTGAGCGATCCGCTCGACATCTTTCCAGTGACCTAAGGTC
AAACTTAAGGGAGTGGTAACAGTCTGGCCCTAATTTTCAGACAAATACAGAAACACAGTCAGACAGAGAC
AACACAGAACGATGCTGCAGCGCTGCAGCAGACAAGACGCGCGGCTTCGGTTCCAAACCGAAAGCAAAAA
TTCAGACGGAGGCGGGAACTGTTTTAGGTTCTCGTCTCCTACCAGAACCACATATCCTGACGGGGTCGGA
TTCCACATCGACTCCCCTTCCTCAGGTCGGGCCACAAAAACGGCCCCCAAAGTCCCTGGGACGTCTCCCA
GGGTTGCGGCCGGGGTGTTCAGAACTCGTCAGTTCCACCACGGGTCCGCCAGATACAGAGCTAGTTAGCT
AACTAGTACAGACGCAGGCGCAAACATTAGATGCCGGCACAAACCCGCCCAA
