[The description below was written by a language model from this plasmid's Addgene catalogue record.]
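Description:
pRetroSuper-GFP TIF1gamma is a retroviral RNAi vector for knocking down human TIF1gamma (Transcriptional Intermediary Factor 1 gamma, encoded by TRIM33) in mammalian cells. It is built on the pRetrosuper-GFP backbone, recorded as about 6 kb without insert. It is maintained in bacteria as a high-copy plasmid under ampicillin selection. The only marker listed for mammalian cells is GFP, so transduced cells are identified or sorted by fluorescence rather than by drug selection.

The payload is an insert of roughly 450 bp carrying a short hairpin RNA cassette against TIF1gamma. According to the depositor's notes, the hairpin oligonucleotides were first cloned into BglII/HindIII-cut pRetrosuper-Puro. The AgeI/XhoI fragment containing the shRNA region was then moved into the same sites of pRetrosuper-GFP, and the record does not say whether those sites survive. The oligo design follows the usual pSUPER-type layout: a sense target sequence, a short loop, the antisense sequence and a run of thymidines that terminates RNA polymerase III transcription. The transcript therefore folds into a hairpin that is processed into siRNA. The promoter is not named in the record, but the listed 5′ sequencing primer is H1, which is consistent with the H1 polymerase III promoter normally used in this vector family. No feature table was provided, so the retroviral LTRs, packaging signal and the promoter driving GFP cannot be described from the record.

The associated publication concerns the TIF1gamma and Smad4 branches of TGFbeta signalling in hematopoiesis, which suggests use of the construct for stable, retrovirus-delivered depletion of TIF1gamma in that context.
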