Addgene plasmid #15721: pRetroSuper-GFP TIF1gamma
Depositing lab: Joan Massague. Depositing organization: Memorial Sloan-Kettering Cancer Center. Publication: Hematopoiesis controlled by distinct TIF1gamma and Smad4 branches of the TGFbeta pathway. He W, Dorn DC, Erdjument-Bromage H, Tempst P, Moore MA, Massague J. Cell. 2006 Jun 2. 125(5):929-41. 10.1016/j.cell.2006.03.045 PubMed 16751102.
Backbone
  Vector backbone: pRetrosuper-GFP
  Backbone size w/o insert (bp): 6000
  Vector type: Mammalian Expression, Retroviral, RNAi
  Selectable markers: GFP
Growth in bacteria
  Bacterial resistance: Ampicillin, 100 μg/mL
  Growth temperature: 37°C
  Growth strain: DH5alpha
  Copy number: High Copy
Gene/Insert
  Gene/Insert name: TIF1 gamma shRNA (alt names: Transcriptional Intermediary Factor 1 gamma; TIF1g)
  Species: H. sapiens (human)
  Insert size (bp): 450
  Entrez Gene: TRIM33 (a.k.a. ECTO, PTC7, RFG7, TF1G, TIF1G, TIF1GAMMA, TIFGAMMA)
  Cloning method: Restriction Enzyme; 5′ cloning site AgeI (unknown if destroyed); 3′ cloning site XhoI (unknown if destroyed)
  Sequencing primers: 5′ H1
Terms and licenses: Academic/Nonprofit Terms; Industry Terms: Not Available to Industry
Depositor comments: shRNA oligos were first cloned into pRetrosuper-Puro digested with BglII and HindIII. Next, the AgeI/XhoI fragments from shRNA sequence-containing pRetrosuper-Puro plasmids were cloned into the AgeI/XhoI site of pRetrosuper-GFP. Sense oligo: 5'-gatcccc GAAGATGTCT CAGAGTCTG ttcaagaga CAGACTCTGA GACATCTTC tttttggaaa-3'.
How to cite: pRetroSuper-GFP TIF1gamma was a gift from Joan Massague (Addgene plasmid # 15721 ; http://n2t.net/addgene:15721 ; RRID:Addgene_15721)
